Addgene plasmid #173622: Lenti-sgTp53#3/Cre
Purpose: Expresses a Tp53-targeting gRNA and Cre-recombinase
Depositing lab: Charles Swanton. Depositing organization: University College London. Publication: A functional taxonomy of tumor suppression in oncogenic KRAS-driven lung cancer. Cai H, Chew SK, Li C, Tsai MK, Andrejka L, Murray CW, Hughes NW, Shuldiner EG, Ashkin EL, Tang R, Hung KL, Chen LC, Lee SYC, Yousefi M, Lin WY, Kunder CA, Cong L, McFarland CD, Petrov DA, Swanton C, Winslow MM. Cancer Discov. 2021 Feb 19. pii: 2159-8290.CD-20-1325. doi: 10.1158/2159-8290.CD-20-1325. PubMed 33608386.
Backbone
  Vector backbone: pLL3.3
  Vector type: Lentiviral, Cre/Lox, CRISPR
Growth in bacteria
  Bacterial resistance: Ampicillin, 100 μg/mL
  Growth temperature: 37°C
  Growth strain: NEB Stable
  Copy number: High Copy
Gene/Insert
  Gene/Insert name: gRNA targeting Tp53
  gRNA/shRNA sequence: AACAGATCGTCCATGCAGTG
  Species: M. musculus (mouse)
  Entrez Gene: Trp53 (a.k.a. Tp53, bbl, bfy, bhy, p44, p53)
  Cloning method: Restriction Enzyme; 5′ cloning site unknown (unknown if destroyed); 3′ cloning site unknown (unknown if destroyed)
Terms and licenses: Academic/Nonprofit Terms; Industry Terms: Not Available to Industry
How to cite: Lenti-sgTp53#3/Cre was a gift from Charles Swanton (Addgene plasmid # 173622 ; http://n2t.net/addgene:173622 ; RRID:Addgene_173622)
