[The description below was written by a language model from this plasmid's Addgene catalogue record and pLannotate feature annotations shown in this document.]
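Description:
Lenti-sgTp53#3/Cre is a 7,760-nt HIV-1-based lentiviral transfer plasmid built on the pLL3.3 backbone that co-delivers a CRISPR guide RNA against mouse Trp53 (Tp53) and Cre recombinase. In bacteria it is maintained at high copy from a ColE1/pUC-type origin and selected with ampicillin through the β-lactamase gene and its native promoter. Viral genomic RNA is transcribed in packaging cells from a CMV enhancer/promoter fused to a truncated 5' LTR. The transcript carries the Ψ packaging signal with an adjoining gag fragment, the Rev response element for Rev-dependent nuclear export, and the cPPT/CTS that aids nuclear import of the reverse-transcribed genome. A second truncated LTR, preceded by a nef fragment, closes the proviral unit.

The payload consists of two independent expression units in the same orientation. A human U6 RNA polymerase III promoter drives the Tp53-targeting spacer joined to the Streptococcus pyogenes Cas9 guide RNA scaffold. Downstream, the mouse PGK promoter drives Cre, followed by a WPRE that enhances transcript stability and expression. The plasmid encodes no Cas9, so editing depends on Cas9 supplied by the recipient cells or animal; no loxP sites are annotated in the vector itself, so Cre acts on floxed alleles in the host genome. A single transduction event can therefore trigger Cre-dependent recombination and, where Cas9 is present, disrupt Trp53 in the same cell. The associated publication concerns functional analysis of tumour suppressors in oncogenic KRAS-driven lung cancer, which fits this design, although the record does not specify the recipient mouse strains. The "#3" in the name suggests it is one of several Tp53 guides. The cloning sites used for guide insertion are not recorded.
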