Features (pLannotate 1.2.2; 21 found; start..end, strand, type, name):
      2..106     -  promoter       AmpR promoter: bla
    165..217     -  misc_feature   bom (fragment): basis of mobility region from pBR322
    372..751     +  enhancer       CMV enhancer: human cytomegalovirus immediate early enhancer
    752..951     +  promoter       CMV promoter: human cytomegalovirus (CMV) immediate early promoter
    969..1149    +  LTR            5' LTR (truncated): truncated 5' long terminal repeat (LTR) from HIV-1
   1196..1321    +  misc_feature   HIV-1 Ψ: packaging signal of human immunodeficiency virus type 1
   1305..1643    +  CDS            HIV-1 gag (fragment): gag protein from human immunodeficiency virus 1; gag
   1818..2051    +  misc_feature   RRE: The Rev response element (RRE) of HIV-1 allows for Rev-dependent mRNA export from the nucleus to the cytoplasm.
   2428..2528    +  CDS            Rev (fragment): human immunodeficiency virus 1 (HIV-1) Rev protein; rev; enhances nuclear export of unspliced and incompletely spliced viral mRNAs
   2578..2695    +  misc_feature   cPPT/CTS: central polypurine tract and central termination sequence of HIV-1
   2777..3017    +  promoter       U6 promoter: RNA polymerase III promoter for human U6 snRNA
   3047..3122    +  misc_RNA       gRNA scaffold: guide RNA scaffold for the Streptococcus pyogenes CRISPR/Cas9 system
   3175..3667    +  promoter       PGK promoter: mouse phosphoglycerate kinase 1 promoter
   3697..4727    +  CDS            Cre (fragment): site-specific recombinase Cre is a site-specific recombinase from bacteriophage P1. Recombination occurs at loxP sequences.
   4760..4783    +  misc_feature   MCS (fragment): pBluescript multiple cloning site
   4783..5371    +  misc_feature   WPRE: woodchuck hepatitis virus posttranscriptional regulatory element
   5372..5391    +  misc_feature   MCS (fragment): pBluescript multiple cloning site
   5393..5893    +  CDS            nef (fragment): NEF_HV1LA - Experimental evidence at protein level: Swiss-Prot protein existence level 1. Extracellular Nef protein targets CD4(+) T-lymphocytes for apoptosis by interacting with CXCR4 surface receptors. From Human immunodeficiency virus type 1 group M subtype B (isolate Lai) (HIV-1).
   5900..6080    +  LTR            5' LTR (truncated): truncated 5' long terminal repeat (LTR) from HIV-1
   6142..6730    -  rep_origin     ori: high-copy-number ColE1/pMB1/pBR322/pUC origin of replication
   6901..1       -  CDS            AmpR (across the origin): β-lactamase; bla; confers resistance to ampicillin, carbenicillin, and related antibiotics
>Addgene plasmid #173622 | Lenti-sgTp53#3/Cre | addgene full sequence | sequence record 363580 | Addgene NGS Result
TACTCTTCCTTTTTCAATATTATTGAAGCATTTATCAGGGTTATTGTCTCATGAGCGGATACATATTTGA
ATGTATTTAGAAAAATAAACAAATAGGGGTTCCGCGCACATTTCCCCGAAAAGTGCCACCTGACGTCGAC
GGATCGGGAGATCTCCCGATCCCCTATGGTGCACTCTCAGTACAATCTGCTCTGATGCCGCATAGTTAAG
CCAGTATCTGCTCCCTGCTTGTGTGTTGGAGGTCGCTGAGTAGTGCGCGAGCAAAATTTAAGCTACAACA
AGGCAAGGCTTGACCGACAATTGCATGAAGAATCTGCTTAGGGTTAGGCGTTTTGCGCTGCTTCGCGATG
TACGGGCCAGATATACGCGTTGACATTGATTATTGACTAGTTATTAATAGTAATCAATTACGGGGTCATT
AGTTCATAGCCCATATATGGAGTTCCGCGTTACATAACTTACGGTAAATGGCCCGCCTGGCTGACCGCCC
AACGACCCCCGCCCATTGACGTCAATAATGACGTATGTTCCCATAGTAACGCCAATAGGGACTTTCCATT
GACGTCAATGGGTGGAGTATTTACGGTAAACTGCCCACTTGGCAGTACATCAAGTGTATCATATGCCAAG
TACGCCCCCTATTGACGTCAATGACGGTAAATGGCCCGCCTGGCATTATGCCCAGTACATGACCTTATGG
GACTTTCCTACTTGGCAGTACATCTACGTATTAGTCATCGCTATTACCATGGTGATGCGGTTTTGGCAGT
ACATCAATGGGCGTGGATAGCGGTTTGACTCACGGGGATTTCCAAGTCTCCACCCCATTGACGTCAATGG
GAGTTTGTTTTGGCACCAAAATCAACGGGACTTTCCAAAATGTCGTAACAACTCCGCCCCATTGACGCAA
ATGGGCGGTAGGCGTGTACGGTGGGAGGTCTATATAAGCAGCGCGTTTTGCCTGTACTGGGTCTCTCTGG
TTAGACCAGATCTGAGCCTGGGAGCTCTCTGGCTAACTAGGGAACCCACTGCTTAAGCCTCAATAAAGCT
TGCCTTGAGTGCTTCAAGTAGTGTGTGCCCGTCTGTTGTGTGACTCTGGTAACTAGAGATCCCTCAGACC
CTTTTAGTCAGTGTGGAAAATCTCTAGCAGTGGCGCCCGAACAGGGACTTGAAAGCGAAAGGGAAACCAG
AGGAGCTCTCTCGACGCAGGACTCGGCTTGCTGAAGCGCGCACGGCAAGAGGCGAGGGGCGGCGACTGGT
GAGTACGCCAAAAATTTTGACTAGCGGAGGCTAGAAGGAGAGAGATGGGTGCGAGAGCGTCAGTATTAAG
CGGGGGAGAATTAGATCGCGATGGGAAAAAATTCGGTTAAGGCCAGGGGGAAAGAAAAAATATAAATTAA
AACATATAGTATGGGCAAGCAGGGAGCTAGAACGATTCGCAGTTAATCCTGGCCTGTTAGAAACATCAGA
AGGCTGTAGACAAATACTGGGACAGCTACAACCATCCCTTCAGACAGGATCAGAAGAACTTAGATCATTA
TATAATACAGTAGCAACCCTCTATTGTGTGCATCAAAGGATAGAGATAAAAGACACCAAGGAAGCTTTAG
ACAAGATAGAGGAAGAGCAAAACAAAAGTAAGACCACCGCACAGCAAGCGGCCGGCCGCTGATCTTCAGA
CCTGGAGGAGGAGATATGAGGGACAATTGGAGAAGTGAATTATATAAATATAAAGTAGTAAAAATTGAAC
CATTAGGAGTAGCACCCACCAAGGCAAAGAGAAGAGTGGTGCAGAGAGAAAAAAGAGCAGTGGGAATAGG
AGCTTTGTTCCTTGGGTTCTTGGGAGCAGCAGGAAGCACTATGGGCGCAGCGTCAATGACGCTGACGGTA
CAGGCCAGACAATTATTGTCTGGTATAGTGCAGCAGCAGAACAATTTGCTGAGGGCTATTGAGGCGCAAC
AGCATCTGTTGCAACTCACAGTCTGGGGCATCAAGCAGCTCCAGGCAAGAATCCTGGCTGTGGAAAGATA
CCTAAAGGATCAACAGCTCCTGGGGATTTGGGGTTGCTCTGGAAAACTCATTTGCACCACTGCTGTGCCT
TGGAATGCTAGTTGGAGTAATAAATCTCTGGAACAGATTTGGAATCACACGACCTGGATGGAGTGGGACA
GAGAAATTAACAATTACACAAGCTTAATACACTCCTTAATTGAAGAATCGCAAAACCAGCAAGAAAAGAA
TGAACAAGAATTATTGGAATTAGATAAATGGGCAAGTTTGTGGAATTGGTTTAACATAACAAATTGGCTG
TGGTATATAAAATTATTCATAATGATAGTAGGAGGCTTGGTAGGTTTAAGAATAGTTTTTGCTGTACTTT
CTATAGTGAATAGAGTTAGGCAGGGATATTCACCATTATCGTTTCAGACCCACCTCCCAACCCCGAGGGG
ACCCGACAGGCCCGAAGGAATAGAAGAAGAAGGTGGAGAGAGAGACAGAGACAGATCCATTCGATTAGTG
AACGGATCGGCACTGCGTGCGCCAATTCTGCAGACAAATGGCAGTATTCATCCACAATTTTAAAAGAAAA
GGGGGGATTGGGGGGTACAGTGCAGGGGAAAGAATAGTAGACATAATAGCAACAGACATACAAACTAAAG
AATTACAAAAACAAATTACAAAAATTCAAAATTTTCGGGTTTATTACAGGGACAGCAGAGATCCAGTTTG
GTTAGTACCGGGCCCGCTCTAGCCCTGCAGGAACTGTTTAAACTGTGAGGGCCTATTTCCCATGATTCCT
TCATATTTGCATATACGATACAAGGCTGTTAGAGAGATAATTGGAATTAATTTGACTGTAAACACAAAGA
TATTAGTACAAAATACGTGACGTAGAAAGTAATAATTTCTTGGGTAGTTTGCAGTTTTAAAATTATGTTT
TAAAATGGACTATCATATGCTTACCGTAACTTGAAAGTATTTCGATTTCTTGGCTTTATATATCTTGTGG
AAAGGACCAAACACCGAACAGATCGTCCATGCAGTGGTTTTAGAGCTAGAAATAGCAAGTTAAAATAAGG
CTAGTCCGTTATCAACTTGAAAAAGTGGCACCGAGTCGGTGCTTTTTTGTTTGGCGCGCCTATGGCTTAA
TTAACATGGCGGCCGCATTCTACCGGGTAGGGGAGGCGCTTTTCCCAAGGCAGTCTGGAGCATGCGCTTT
AGCAGCCCCGCTGGGCACTTGGCGCTACACAAGTGGCCTCTGGCCTCGCACACATTCCACATCCACCGGT
AGGCGCCAACCGGCTCCGTTCTTTGGTGGCCCCTTCGCGCCACCTTCTACTCCTCCCCTAGTCAGGAAGT
TCCCCCCCGCCCCGCAGCTCGCGTCGTGCAGGACGTGACAAATGGAAGTAGCACGTCTCACTAGTCTCGT
GCAGATGGACAGCACCGCTGAGCAATGGAAGCGGGTAGGCCTTTGGGGCAGCGGCCAATAGCAGCTTTGC
TCCTTCGCTTTCTGGGCTCAGAGGCTGGGAAGGGGTGGGTCCGGGGGCGGGCTCAGGGGCGGGCTCAGGG
GCGGGGCGGGCGCCCGAAGGTCCTCCGGAGGCCCGGCATTCTGCACGCTTCAAAAGCGCACGTCTGCCGC
GCTGTTCTCCTCTTCCTCATCTCCGGGACCCGGGATGCCCAAGAAGAAGAGGAAGGTGTCCAATTTACTG
ACCGTACACCAAAATTTGCCTGCATTACCGGTCGATGCAACGAGTGATGAGGTTCGCAAGAACCTGATGG
ACATGTTCAGGGATCGCCAGGCGTTTTCTGAGCATACCTGGAAAATGCTTCTGTCCGTTTGCCGGTCGTG
GGCGGCATGGTGCAAGTTGAATAACCGGAAATGGTTTCCCGCAGAACCTGAAGATGTTCGCGATTATCTT
CTATATCTTCAGGCGCGCGGTCTGGCAGTAAAAACTATCCAGCAACATTTGGGCCAGCTAAACATGCTTC
ATCGTCGGTCCGGGCTGCCACGACCAAGTGACAGCAATGCTGTTTCACTGGTTATGCGGCGGATCCGAAA
AGAAAACGTTGATGCCGGTGAACGTGCAAAACAGGCTCTAGCGTTCGAACGCACTGATTTCGACCAGGTT
CGTTCACTCATGGAAAATAGCGATCGCTGCCAGGATATACGTAATCTGGCATTTCTGGGGATTGCTTATA
ACACCCTGTTACGTATAGCCGAAATTGCCAGGATCAGGGTTAAAGATATCTCACGTACTGACGGTGGGAG
AATGTTAATCCATATTGGCAGAACGAAAACGCTGGTTAGCACCGCAGGTGTAGAGAAGGCACTTAGCCTG
GGGGTAACTAAACTGGTCGAGCGATGGATTTCCGTCTCTGGTGTAGCTGATGATCCGAATAACTACCTGT
TTTGCCGGGTCAGAAAAAATGGTGTTGCCGCGCCATCTGCCACCAGCCAGCTATCAACTCGCGCCCTGGA
AGGGATTTTTGAAGCAACTCATCGATTGATTTACGGCGCTAAGGATGACTCTGGTCAGAGATACCTGGCC
TGGTCTGGACACAGTGCCCGTGTCGGAGCCGCGCGAGATATGGCCCGCGCTGGAGTTTCAATACCGGAGA
TCATGCAAGCTGGTGGCTGGACCAATGTAAATATTGTCATGAACTATATCCGTAACCTGGATAGTGAAAC
AGGGGCAATGGTGCGCCTGCTGGAAGATGGCGATTAGCCATGTTTAAGGGTTCCGGTTCCACTAGGTACA
ATTCGATATCAAGCTTATCGATAATCAACCTCTGGATTACAAAATTTGTGAAAGATTGACTGGTATTCTT
AACTATGTTGCTCCTTTTACGCTATGTGGATACGCTGCTTTAATGCCTTTGTATCATGCTATTGCTTCCC
GTATGGCTTTCATTTTCTCCTCCTTGTATAAATCCTGGTTGCTGTCTCTTTATGAGGAGTTGTGGCCCGT
TGTCAGGCAACGTGGCGTGGTGTGCACTGTGTTTGCTGACGCAACCCCCACTGGTTGGGGCATTGCCACC
ACCTGTCAGCTCCTTTCCGGGACTTTCGCTTTCCCCCTCCCTATTGCCACGGCGGAACTCATCGCCGCCT
GCCTTGCCCGCTGCTGGACAGGGGCTCGGCTGTTGGGCACTGACAATTCCGTGGTGTTGTCGGGGAAATC
ATCGTCCTTTCCTTGGCTGCTCGCCTGTGTTGCCACCTGGATTCTGCGCGGGACGTCCTTCTGCTACGTC
CCTTCGGCCCTCAATCCAGCGGACCTTCCTTCCCGCGGCCTGCTGCCGGCTCTGCGGCCTCTTCCGCGTC
TTCGCCTTCGCCCTCAGACGAGTCGGATCTCCCTTTGGGCCGCCTCCCCGCATCGATACCGTCGACCTCG
ATCGAGACCTAGAAAAACATGGAGCAATCACAAGTAGCAATACAGCAGCTACCAATGCTGATTGTGCCTG
GCTAGAAGCACAAGAGGAGGAGGAGGTGGGTTTTCCAGTCACACCTCAGGTACCTTTAAGACCAATGACT
TACAAGGCAGCTGTAGATCTTAGCCACTTTTTAAAAGAAAAGGGGGGACTGGAAGGGCTAATTCACTCCC
AACGAAGACAAGATATCCTTGATCTGTGGATCTACCACACACAAGGCTACTTCCCTGATTGGCAGAACTA
CACACCAGGGCCAGGGATCAGATATCCACTGACCTTTGGATGGTGCTACAAGCTAGTACCAGTTGAGCAA
GAGAAGGTAGAAGAAGCCAATGAAGGAGAGAACACCCGCTTGTTACACCCTGTGAGCCTGCATGGGATGG
ATGACCCGGAGAGAGAAGTATTAGAGTGGAGGTTTGACAGCCGCCTAGCATTTCATCACATGGCCCGAGA
GCTGCATCCGGACTGTACTGGGTCTCTCTGGTTAGACCAGATCTGAGCCTGGGAGCTCTCTGGCTAACTA
GGGAACCCACTGCTTAAGCCTCAATAAAGCTTGCCTTGAGTGCTTCAAGTAGTGTGTGCCCGTCTGTTGT
GTGACTCTGGTAACTAGAGATCCCTCAGACCCTTTTAGTCAGTGTGGAAAATCTCTAGCAGCATGTGAGC
AAAAGGCCAGCAAAAGGCCAGGAACCGTAAAAAGGCCGCGTTGCTGGCGTTTTTCCATAGGCTCCGCCCC
CCTGACGAGCATCACAAAAATCGACGCTCAAGTCAGAGGTGGCGAAACCCGACAGGACTATAAAGATACC
AGGCGTTTCCCCCTGGAAGCTCCCTCGTGCGCTCTCCTGTTCCGACCCTGCCGCTTACCGGATACCTGTC
CGCCTTTCTCCCTTCGGGAAGCGTGGCGCTTTCTCATAGCTCACGCTGTAGGTATCTCAGTTCGGTGTAG
GTCGTTCGCTCCAAGCTGGGCTGTGTGCACGAACCCCCCGTTCAGCCCGACCGCTGCGCCTTATCCGGTA
ACTATCGTCTTGAGTCCAACCCGGTAAGACACGACTTATCGCCACTGGCAGCAGCCACTGGTAACAGGAT
TAGCAGAGCGAGGTATGTAGGCGGTGCTACAGAGTTCTTGAAGTGGTGGCCTAACTACGGCTACACTAGA
AGAACAGTATTTGGTATCTGCGCTCTGCTGAAGCCAGTTACCTTCGGAAAAAGAGTTGGTAGCTCTTGAT
CCGGCAAACAAACCACCGCTGGTAGCGGTGGTTTTTTTGTTTGCAAGCAGCAGATTACGCGCAGAAAAAA
AGGATCTCAAGAAGATCCTTTGATCTTTTCTACGGGGTCTGACGCTCAGTGGAACGAAAACTCACGTTAA
GGGATTTTGGTCATGAGATTATCAAAAAGGATCTTCACCTAGATCCTTTTAAATTAAAAATGAAGTTTTA
AATCAATCTAAAGTATATATGAGTAAACTTGGTCTGACAGTTACCAATGCTTAATCAGTGAGGCACCTAT
CTCAGCGATCTGTCTATTTCGTTCATCCATAGTTGCCTGACTCCCCGTCGTGTAGATAACTACGATACGG
GAGGGCTTACCATCTGGCCCCAGTGCTGCAATGATACCGCGAGACCCACGCTCACCGGCTCCAGATTTAT
CAGCAATAAACCAGCCAGCCGGAAGGGCCGAGCGCAGAAGTGGTCCTGCAACTTTATCCGCCTCCATCCA
GTCTATTAATTGTTGCCGGGAAGCTAGAGTAAGTAGTTCGCCAGTTAATAGTTTGCGCAACGTTGTTGCC
ATTGCTACAGGCATCGTGGTGTCACGCTCGTCGTTTGGTATGGCTTCATTCAGCTCCGGTTCCCAACGAT
CAAGGCGAGTTACATGATCCCCCATGTTGTGCAAAAAAGCGGTTAGCTCCTTCGGTCCTCCGATCGTTGT
CAGAAGTAAGTTGGCCGCAGTGTTATCACTCATGGTTATGGCAGCACTGCATAATTCTCTTACTGTCATG
CCATCCGTAAGATGCTTTTCTGTGACTGGTGAGTACTCAACCAAGTCATTCTGAGAATAGTGTATGCGGC
GACCGAGTTGCTCTTGCCCGGCGTCAATACGGGATAATACCGCGCCACATAGCAGAACTTTAAAAGTGCT
CATCATTGGAAAACGTTCTTCGGGGCGAAAACTCTCAAGGATCTTACCGCTGTTGAGATCCAGTTCGATG
TAACCCACTCGTGCACCCAACTGATCTTCAGCATCTTTTACTTTCACCAGCGTTTCTGGGTGAGCAAAAA
CAGGAAGGCAAAATGCCGCAAAAAAGGGAATAAGGGCGACACGGAAATGTTGAATACTCA
